>Addgene plasmid #230378 | AiP13602 - pAAV-AiE0600m_3xC2-minBG-SYFP2-WPRE3-BGHpA (Alias: CN3602) | addgene full sequence | sequence record 461922 | Addgene NGS Result
CCTGCAGGCAGCTGCGCGCTCGCTCGCTCACTGAGGCCGCCCGGGCGTCGGGCGACCTTTGGTCGCCCGG
CCTCAGTGAGCGAGCGAGCGCGCAGAGAGGGAGTGGCCAACTCCATCACTAGGGGTTCCTGCGGCCGCAC
GCGTGGGCGCTGCCTTCAAGGTAAGAGGCATAGATCAGTCTCCTGAATGTAGAGGGATGAATTCCCTCCT
TCACATAAGTGAAAGCGATCATAGGGAACGGAGGCATCATTAGGGCGCCCTCCTTCTGACAGGGATGCAG
ACAGGCAGGTGAGGGTGGAGGGGTGTGGCCCAGGGCACATTCAGAGCCAAACTCTGTTGAGAACAAGGCA
GGTGTTTCTGAAAACCTCTCTGATTGCACCCGTACCCTCCCATCAGGCCCGAATCGCACACCTCTCTGCC
TCTGGGCGCTGCCTTCAAGGTAAGAGGCATAGATCAGTCTCCTGAATGTAGAGGGATGAATTCCCTCCTT
CACATAAGTGAAAGCGATCATAGGGAACGGAGGCATCATTAGGGCGCCCTCCTTCTGACAGGGATGCAGA
CAGGCAGGTGAGGGTGGAGGGGTGTGGCCCAGGGCACATTCAGAGCCAAACTCTGTTGAGAACAAGGCAG
GTGTTTCTGAAAACCTCTCTGATTGCACCCGTACCCTCCCATCAGGCCCGAATCGCACACCTCTCTGCCT
CTGGGCGCTGCCTTCAAGGTAAGAGGCATAGATCAGTCTCCTGAATGTAGAGGGATGAATTCCCTCCTTC
ACATAAGTGAAAGCGATCATAGGGAACGGAGGCATCATTAGGGCGCCCTCCTTCTGACAGGGATGCAGAC
AGGCAGGTGAGGGTGGAGGGGTGTGGCCCAGGGCACATTCAGAGCCAAACTCTGTTGAGAACAAGGCAGG
TGTTTCTGAAAACCTCTCTGATTGCACCCGTACCCTCCCATCAGGCCCGAATCGCACACCTCTCTGCCTC
TGAGCTCGGGCTGGGCATAAAAGTCAGGGCAGAGCCATCTATTGCTTACATTTGCTTCTGGGATCCAGAT
CTTTCGAAGCTAGCGCTACCGGTCGCCACCATGGTGAGCAAGGGCGAGGAGCTGTTCACCGGGGTGGTGC
CCATCCTGGTCGAGCTGGACGGCGACGTAAACGGCCACAAGTTCAGCGTGTCCGGCGAGGGCGAGGGCGA
TGCCACCTACGGCAAGCTGACCCTGAAGCTGATCTGCACCACCGGCAAGCTGCCCGTGCCCTGGCCCACC
CTCGTGACCACCCTGGGCTACGGCGTGCAGTGCTTCGCCCGCTACCCCGACCACATGAAGCAGCACGACT
TCTTCAAGTCCGCCATGCCCGAAGGCTACGTCCAGGAGCGCACCATCTTCTTCAAGGACGACGGCAACTA
CAAGACCCGCGCCGAGGTGAAGTTCGAGGGCGACACCCTGGTGAACCGCATCGAGCTGAAGGGCATCGAC
TTCAAGGAGGACGGCAACATCCTGGGGCACAAGCTGGAGTACAACTACAACAGCCACAACGTCTATATCA
CCGCCGACAAGCAGAAGAACGGCATCAAGGCCAACTTCAAGATCCGCCACAACATCGAGGACGGCGGCGT
GCAGCTCGCCGACCACTACCAGCAGAACACCCCCATCGGCGACGGCCCCGTGCTGCTGCCCGACAACCAC
TACCTGAGCTACCAGTCCAAGCTGAGCAAAGACCCCAACGAGAAGCGCGATCACATGGTCCTGCTGGAGT
TCGTGACCGCCGCCGGGATCACTCTCGGCATGGACGAGCTGTACAAGTAAGTCGACGGCGCGCCGCGGCC
GCGAATTCGATATCATAATCAACCTCTGGATTACAAAATTTGTGAAAGATTGACTGGTATTCTTAACTAT
GTTGCTCCTTTTACGCTATGTGGATACGCTGCTTTAATGCCTTTGTATCATGCTATTGCTTCCCGTATGG
CTTTCATTTTCTCCTCCTTGTATAAATCCTGGTTAGTTCTTGCCACGGCGGAACTCATCGCCGCCTGCCT
TGCCCGCTGCTGGACAGGGGCTCGGCTGTTGGGCACTGACAATTCCGTGGCTCGAGAGATCTTCGACTGT
GCCTTCTAGTTGCCAGCCATCTGTTGTTTGCCCCTCCCCCGTGCCTTCCTTGACCCTGGAAGGTGCCACT
CCCACTGTCCTTTCCTAATAAAATGAGGAAATTGCATCGCATTGTCTGAGTAGGTGTCATTCTATTCTGG
GGGGTGGGGTGGGGCAGGACAGCAAGGGGGAGGATTGGGAAGACAATAGCAGGCATGAGATCTCACGTGC
GGACCGAGCGGCCGCAGGAACCCCTAGTGATGGAGTTGGCCACTCCCTCTCTGCGCGCTCGCTCGCTCAC
TGAGGCCGGGCGACCAAAGGTCGCCCGACGCCCGGGCTTTGCCCGGGCGGCCTCAGTGAGCGAGCGAGCG
CGCAGCTGCCTGCAGGGGCGCCTGATGCGGTATTTTCTCCTTACGCATCTGTGCGGTATTTCACACCGCA
TA
[95 nt withheld, positions 2523-2617]
T
[46 nt withheld, positions 2619-2664]
C
[141 nt withheld, positions 2666-2806]
CCTTTGACGTTGGAGTCCACGTTCTTT
[37 nt withheld, positions 2834-2870]
ACTCTATCTCGGGCTATTCTTTTGATTTATAAGGGATTTTGCCGATTTCGGTCTATTGGTTAAAAAATGA
GCTGATTTAACAAAAATTTAACGCGAATTTTAACAAAATATTAACGTTTACAATTTTATGGTGCACTCTC
AGTACAATCTGCTCTGATGCCGCATAGTTAAGCCAGCCCCGACACCCGCCAACACCCGCTGACGCGCCCT
GACGGGCTTGTCTGCTCCCGGCATCCGCTTACAGACAAGCTGTGACCGTCTCCGGGAGCTGCATGTGTCA
GAGGTTTTCACCGTCATCACCGAAACGCGCGAGACGAAAGGGCCTCGTGATACGCCTATTTTTATAGGTT
AATGTCATGATAATAATGGTTTCTTAGACGTCAGGTGGCACTTTTCGGGGAAATGTGCGCGGAACCCCTA
TTTGTTTATTTTTCTAAATACATTCAAATATGTATCCGCTCATGAGACAATAACCCTGATAAATGCTTCA
ATAATATTGAAAAAGGAAGAGTATGAGTATTCAACATTTCCGTGTCGCCCTTATTCCCTTTTTTGCGGCA
TTTTGCCTTCCTGTTTTTGCTCACCCAGAAACGCTGGTGAAAGTAAAAGATGCTGAAGATCAGTTGGGTG
CACGAGTGGGTTACATCGAACTGGATCTCAACAGCGGTAAGATCCTTGAGAGTTTTCGCCCCGAAGAACG
TTTTCCAATGATGAGCACTTTTAAAGTTCTGCTATGTGGCGCGGTATTATCCCGTATTGACGCCGGGCAA
GAGCAACTCGGTCGCCGCATACACTATTCTCAGAATGACTTGGTTGAGTACTCACCAGTCACAGAAAAGC
ATCTTACGGATGGCATGACAGTAAGAGAATTATGCAGTGCTGCCATAACCATGAGTGATAACACTGCGGC
CAACTTACTTCTGACAACGATCGGAGGACCGAAGGAGCTAACCGCTTTTTTGCACAACATGGGGGATCAT
GTAACTCGCCTTGATCGTTGGGAACCGGAGCTGAATGAAGCCATACCAAACGACGAGCGTGACACCACGA
TGCCTGTAGCAATGGCAACAACGTTGCGCAAACTATTAACTGGCGAACTACTTACTCTAGCTTCCCGGCA
ACAATTAATAGACTGGATGGAGGCGGATAAAGTTGCAGGACCACTTCTGCGCTCGGCCCTTCCGGCTGGC
TGGTTTATTGCTGATAAATCTGGAGCCGGTGAGCGTGGGTCTCGCGGTATCATTGCAGCACTGGGGCCAG
ATGGTAAGCCCTCCCGTATCGTAGTTATCTACACGACGGGGAGTCAGGCAACTATGGATGAACGAAATAG
ACAGATCGCTGAGATAGGTGCCTCACTGATTAAGCATTGGTAACTGTCAGACCAAGTTTACTCATATATA
CTTTAGATTGATTTAAAACTTCATTTTTAATTTAAAAGGATCTAGGTGAAGATCCTTTTTGATAATCTCA
TGACCAAAATCCCTTAACGTGAGTTTTCGTTCCACTGAGCGTCAGACCCCGTAGAAAAGATCAAAGGATC
TTCTTGAGATCCTTTTTTTCTGCGCGTAATCTGCTGCTTGCAAACAAAAAAACCACCGCTACCAGCGGTG
GTTTGTTTGCCGGATCAAGAGCTACCAACTCTTTTTCCGAAGGTAACTGGCTTCAGCAGAGCGCAGATAC
CAAATACTGTTCTTCTAGTGTAGCCGTAGTTAGGCCACCACTTCAAGAACTCTGTAGCACCGCCTACATA
CCTCGCTCTGCTAATCCTGTTACCAGTGGCTGCTGCCAGTGGCGATAAGTCGTGTCTTACCGGGTTGGAC
TCAAGACGATAGTTACCGGATAAGGCGCAGCGGTCGGGCTGAACGGGGGGTTCGTGCACACAGCCCAGCT
TGGAGCGAACGACCTACACCGAACTGAGATACCTACAGCGTGAGCTATGAGAAAGCGCCACGCTTCCCGA
AGGGAGAAAGGCGGACAGGTATCCGGTAAGCGGCAGGGTCGGAACAGGAGAGCGCACGAGGGAGCTTCCA
GGGGGAAACGCCTGGTATCTTTATAGTCCTGTCGGGTTTCGCCACCTCTGACTTGAGCGTCGATTTTTGT
GATGCTCGTCAGGGGGGCGGAGCCTATGGAAAAACGCCAGCAACGCGGCCTTTTTACGGTTCCTGGCCTT
TTGCTGGCCTTTTGCTCACATGT
Features (pLannotate 1.2.2; 14 found; start..end, strand, type, name):
     12..39      +  repeat_region  AAV2 ITR (fragment): inverted terminal repeat of adeno-associated virus serotype 2 inverted
     68..95      +  repeat_region  AAV2 ITR (fragment): inverted terminal repeat of adeno-associated virus serotype 2 inverted
   1081..1797    +  CDS            SYFP2: SYFP2 is a basic (constitutively fluorescent) yellow fluorescent protein published in 2006, derived from Aequorea victoria. It is reported to be a very rapidly-maturing monomer with moderate acid sensitivity.
   1837..1994    +  misc_feature   WPRE (fragment): woodchuck hepatitis virus posttranscriptional regulatory element
   2000..2080    +  misc_feature   WPRE (fragment): woodchuck hepatitis virus posttranscriptional regulatory element
   2097..2208    +  polyA_signal   bGH poly(A) signal: bovine growth hormone polyadenylation signal
   2326..2466    +  repeat_region  AAV2 ITR: inverted terminal repeat of adeno-associated virus serotype 2 inverted
   2471..2522    -  misc_feature   bom (fragment): basis of mobility region from pBR322
   2541..2996    +  rep_origin     f1 ori (sequence partly withheld): f1 bacteriophage origin of replication; arrow indicates direction of (+) strand synthesis
   2997..3046    -  misc_feature   bom (fragment): basis of mobility region from pBR322
   3148..3183    -  CDS            rop (fragment): Rop protein, which maintains plasmids at low copy number; rop
   3278..3382    +  promoter       AmpR promoter: bla
   3383..4243    +  CDS            AmpR: β-lactamase; bla; confers resistance to ampicillin, carbenicillin, and related antibiotics
   4414..5002    +  rep_origin     ori: high-copy-number ColE1/pMB1/pBR322/pUC origin of replication
