[The description below was written by a language model from this plasmid's Addgene catalogue record and pLannotate feature annotations shown in this document.]
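Description:
AiP13602 - pAAV-AiE0600m_3xC2-minBG-SYFP2-WPRE3-BGHpA (alias CN3602) is an AAV transfer plasmid built on a pAAV2 backbone, intended for packaging a reporter genome into recombinant adeno-associated virus for delivery to brain tissue. It is about 5.1 kb and is maintained in bacteria through a high-copy ColE1/pUC-type origin with ampicillin selection (AmpR under its own bla promoter). An f1 phage origin is also present, along with small remnants of pBR322 bom and rop sequence. The annotation finds a complete AAV2 inverted terminal repeat downstream of the cassette and only short ITR fragments at the upstream end. This may reflect how difficult these repeats are to sequence and annotate, and the use of a recombination-deficient growth strain fits the need to keep the ITRs stable.

Between the ITRs, the payload is an enhancer-driven fluorescent reporter. AiE0600m_3xC2 is an enhancer sequence designed to direct transgene expression to specific populations of brain cells. The name suggests three copies of a core element, although the record does not define this, and the roughly 1 kb region upstream of the reporter carries no annotated features. The enhancer is paired with a minimal promoter, but the record is inconsistent about which one: the plasmid name indicates minBG (minimal beta-globin), whereas the catalogue field lists minRho. The cassette expresses SYFP2, a rapidly maturing monomeric yellow fluorescent protein. It is followed by WPRE3, a shortened woodchuck posttranscriptional element that boosts expression and is detected here as two fragments, and then by a bovine growth hormone polyadenylation signal. The construct belongs to a collection of enhancer AAVs for genetic access to cortical cell types. The record does not say which cell population this enhancer labels.
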