Addgene plasmid #230378: AiP13602 - pAAV-AiE0600m_3xC2-minBG-SYFP2-WPRE3-BGHpA (Alias: CN3602)
Purpose: AiE0600m_3xC2 is an enhancer sequence, designed to drive AAV-mediated transgene expression in specific populations of brain cells
Depositing lab: Allen Institute for Brain Science & Jonathan Ting. Depositing organization: Allen Institute. Publication: A suite of enhancer AAVs and transgenic mouse lines for genetic access to cortical cell types. Ben-Simon Y, Hooper M, Narayan S, Daigle TL, Dwivedi D, Way SW, Oster A, Stafford DA, Mich JK, Taormina MJ, Martinez RA, Opitz-Araya X, Roth JR, Alexander JR, Allen S, Amster A, Arbuckle J, Ayala A, Baker PM, Bakken TE, Barcelli T, Barta S, Bendrick J, Bertagnolli D, Bielstein C, Bishwakarma P, Bowlus J, Boyer G, Brouner K, Casian B, Casper T, Chakka AB, Chakrabarty R, Chance RK, Chavan S, Clark M, Colbert K, Collman F, Daniel S, Departee M, DiValentin P, Donadio N, Dotson N, Egdorf T, Fliss T, Gabitto M, Garcia J, Gary A, Gasperini M, Gloe J, Goldy J, Gore BB, Graybuck L, Greisman N, Haeseleer F, Halterman C, Haradon Z, Hastings SD, Helback O, Ho W, Hockemeyer D, Huang C, Huff S, Hunker A, Johansen N, Jones D, Juneau Z, Kalmbach B, Kannan M, Khem S, Kussick E, Kutsal R, Larsen R, Lee C, Lee AY, Leibly M, Lenz GH, Li S, Liang E, Lusk N, Madigan Z, Malloy J, Malone J, McCue R, Melchor J, Mollenkopf T, Moosman S, Morin E, Newman D, Ng L, Ngo K, Omstead V, Otto S, Oyama A, Pena N, Pham T, Phillips E, Pom CA, Potekhina L, Ransford S, Ray PL, Rette D, Reynoldson C, Rimorin C, Rocha D, Ruiz A, Sanchez REA, Sawyer L, Sedeno-Cortes A, Sevigny JP, Shapovalova N, Shepard N, Shulga L, Sigler AR, Siverts L, Soliman S, Somasundaram S, Staats B, Stewart K, Szelenyi E, Tieu M, Trader C, Tran A, van Velthoven CTJ, Walker M, Wang Y, Weed N, Wirthlin M, Wood T, Wynalda B, Yao Z, Zhou T, Ariza J, Dee N, Reding M, Ronellenfitch K, Mufti S, Sunkin SM, Smith KA, Esposito L, Waters J, Thyagarajan B, Yao S, Lein ES, Zeng H, Levi BP, Ngai J, Ting JT, Tasic B. Cell. 2025 May 16:S0092-8674(25)00513-6. doi: 10.1016/j.cell.2025.05.002. PubMed 40403729.
Backbone
  Vector backbone: pAAV2
  Vector type: AAV
Growth in bacteria
  Bacterial resistance: Ampicillin, 100 μg/mL
  Growth temperature: 37°C
  Growth strain: NEB Stable
  Copy number: High Copy
Gene/Insert
  Gene/Insert name: SYFP2
  Species: Synthetic
  Promoter: minRho
  Cloning method: Gibson Cloning
Terms and licenses: Academic/Nonprofit Terms; Industry Terms: Not Available to Industry
How to cite: AiP13602 - pAAV-AiE0600m_3xC2-minBG-SYFP2-WPRE3-BGHpA (Alias: CN3602) was a gift from Allen Institute for Brain Science & Jonathan Ting (Addgene plasmid # 230378 ; http://n2t.net/addgene:230378 ; RRID:Addgene_230378)
